>Addgene plasmid #19291 | pGL2Basic-EcadK1/EpaIMUT/EboxMUT/Ebox2MUT | addgene partial sequence | sequence record 25047 | LucNrev 5'-CCTTATGCAGTTGCTCTCC-3'
NNNNNNNNNNNNNNNNNNNNNNGNCGCCGGGCCTTTCTTTATGTTTTTGGCGTCTTCCATTTTACCAACA
GTACCGGAATGCCAAGCTTGGGTGGCTGCCGGGGACGCCGAGCGAGGGCAGGCGCCGGGTGCGGTCGGGT
CGGGCCGGGCTGGAGCGGGCTGGAGTCTGAACTGACTTCCGCAAGCTCATAGGTTCTTTGCAGTTCCGAC
GCCACTGAGAGGGGGTGCGTGGCTGCAGCTAGGTTAGCCCCGGAGGCACCGCCCCCCGTACCGCTGATTG
GCTGAGGGTTTACCTTCCGGCCACAGCCAATCAGCAGCGCGGACGAGCTCGGTACCTCCCGGGTTATGTT
AGCTCAGTTACAGTACCATAAGATACATTGATGAGTTTGGACAAACCACAACTAGAATGCAGTGAAAAAA
ATGCTTTATTTGTGAAATTTGTGATGCTATTGCTTTATTTGTAACCATTATAAGCTGCAATAAACAAGTT
AACAACAACAATTGCATTCATTTTATGTTTCAGGTTCAGGGGGAGGTGTGGGAGGTTTTTTAAAGCAAGT
AAAACCTCCACGTACCTTAATATTACTTACTTATCATGGTAGCTTGGGCTGGCGTAATAGCGAAGAGGCC
CGCACCGATCGCCCTTCCCAACAGTTGCGCAGCCTGAATGGCGAATGGCAAATTGTAAGCGTTAATATTT
TGTTAAAATTCGCGTTAAATTTTTGTTAAATCAGCTCATTTTTTANCCAATAGGCCGAAATCGGCAAAAN
NCCTTATAAATCAAAAGANN
