[The description below was written by a language model from this plasmid's Addgene catalogue record.]
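Description:
pGL2Basic-EcadK1/EpaIMUT/EboxMUT/Ebox2MUT is a mammalian luciferase reporter plasmid built on the promoterless pGL2-Basic backbone (Promega, about 5.6 kb without insert). It is maintained in E. coli as a high-copy plasmid under ampicillin selection. Because pGL2-Basic carries a firefly luciferase coding sequence with no eukaryotic promoter or enhancer of its own, luciferase output in transfected cells depends on the regulatory fragment cloned upstream of the reporter.

The insert is a 233 bp fragment of the human E-cadherin promoter spanning positions -108 to +125, placed between the SacI and HindIII sites, both of which remain intact. In this version the E-box elements have been mutated on the sense strand from the CANNTG consensus to AANNTA; the construct name indicates that the EpaI, Ebox and Ebox2 elements are all altered. E-boxes are the binding motifs recognised by zinc-finger repressors of the Snail/SLUG family, so removing them should make the promoter fragment insensitive to such repression. The depositor notes that the endogenous E-cadherin ATG has been destroyed, so that translation begins at the luciferase start codon. The notes also record a single C deleted 5 bp upstream of that former ATG and a 33 bp linker between the promoter fragment and the luciferase gene.

The associated work concerns repression of E-cadherin by SLUG in breast cancer. In that context the plasmid most plausibly serves as the E-box-deficient comparison construct in transient transfection reporter assays, alongside a promoter reporter with intact E-boxes, to test whether transcriptional repression acts through these elements. No feature table was supplied, so other backbone details are not recorded here.
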