Addgene plasmid #19291: pGL2Basic-EcadK1/EpaIMUT/EboxMUT/Ebox2MUT
Depositing lab: Eric Fearon. Depositing organization: University of Michigan. Publication: The SLUG zinc-finger protein represses E-cadherin in breast cancer. Hajra KM, Chen DY, Fearon ER. Cancer Res. 2002 Mar 15. 62(6):1613-8. PubMed 11912130.
Backbone
  Vector backbone: pGL2Basic
  Backbone manufacturer: Promega
  Backbone size w/o insert (bp): 5568
  Vector type: Mammalian Expression, Luciferase
Growth in bacteria
  Bacterial resistance: Ampicillin, 100 μg/mL
  Growth temperature: 37°C
  Growth strain: DH5alpha
  Copy number: High Copy
Gene/Insert
  Gene/Insert name: E-cadherin
  Species: H. sapiens (human)
  Insert size (bp): 233
  Mutation: E-cad promoter sequences from -108 to +125 Ebox elements were mutated from 5'-CANNTG-3' to 5'-AANNTA-3' (sense strand)
  Cloning method: Restriction Enzyme; 5′ cloning site SacI (not destroyed); 3′ cloning site HindIII (not destroyed)
  Sequencing primers: 5′ unknown; 3′ luc-rev
Terms and licenses: Academic/Nonprofit Terms; Industry Terms: Not Available to Industry
Depositor comments: Endogenous ATG of Ecad destroyed; "C" deleted 5 bp 5' of ATG (the destroyed one) 33 bp linker between Ecad promoter and luciferace gene.
How to cite: pGL2Basic-EcadK1/EpaIMUT/EboxMUT/Ebox2MUT was a gift from Eric Fearon (Addgene plasmid # 19291 ; http://n2t.net/addgene:19291 ; RRID:Addgene_19291)
